Addgene plasmid #57264: Dronpa-Calnexin-N-14
Purpose: Localization: Endoplasmic Reticulum, Excitation: 503, Emission: 518
Depositing lab: Michael Davidson. Depositing organization: Florida State University, Tallahassee.
Backbone
  Vector backbone: Dronpa-N1
  Backbone size w/o insert (bp): 4750
  Vector type: Mammalian Expression
  Selectable markers: Neomycin (select with G418)
Growth in bacteria
  Bacterial resistance: Kanamycin, 50 μg/mL
  Growth temperature: 37°C
  Growth strain: DH5alpha
  Copy number: High Copy
Gene/Insert
  Gene/Insert name: NM_001746.3 (alt name: NM_001746.3)
  Species: H. sapiens (human)
  Mutation: I474N in Calnexin
  Entrez Gene: CANX (a.k.a. CNX, IP90, P90)
  Promoter: CMV
  Tag / fusion protein: Dronpa (C terminal on backbone)
  Cloning method: Unknown
  Sequencing primers: 5′ CMV-F; 3′ SV40pA-R
Terms and licenses: Academic/Nonprofit Terms; Industry Terms
Depositor comments: . Excitation = 503; Emission = 518
How to cite: Dronpa-Calnexin-N-14 was a gift from Michael Davidson (Addgene plasmid # 57264 ; http://n2t.net/addgene:57264 ; RRID:Addgene_57264)
