[The description below was written by a language model from this plasmid's Addgene catalogue record.]
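Description:
Dronpa-Calnexin-N-14 is a mammalian expression plasmid built on the Dronpa-N1 backbone (about 4.75 kb without insert), an N1-style fusion vector in which a gene of interest is cloned upstream of the fluorescent protein so that the tag sits at the C terminus of the encoded fusion. It is maintained in E. coli as a high-copy plasmid under kanamycin selection, and it carries a neomycin resistance marker that allows G418 selection of stably transfected mammalian cells. The record does not include a feature table, so the specific replication origins and the promoters driving the resistance marker are not stated. The use of an SV40 polyA reverse sequencing primer suggests an SV40 polyadenylation signal downstream of the fusion.

The insert is human calnexin (CANX, from the reference transcript given as the insert name), expressed from the CMV promoter for strong constitutive transcription in mammalian cells. The calnexin sequence carries an I474N substitution; the record notes this mutation but does not say whether it has any functional significance. Calnexin is an integral membrane chaperone of the endoplasmic reticulum, so fusing Dronpa to its C terminus directs the fluorescent protein to the ER. Dronpa is a green, reversibly photoswitchable fluorescent protein, listed here with excitation at 503 nm and emission at 518 nm. The "14" in the name probably denotes the length of the linker between calnexin and Dronpa, although the record does not confirm this.

The stated purpose is endoplasmic reticulum localization, so the plasmid serves as an ER marker for live-cell fluorescence imaging. Dronpa's photoswitching also suits it to tracking or super-resolution approaches.
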