>Addgene plasmid #57264 | Dronpa-Calnexin-N-14 | depositor partial sequence | sequence record 88402 | insert sequence
GATCTCGAGACCGCCATGGAAGGGAAGTGGTTGCTGTGTATGTTACTGGTGCTTGGAACTGCTATTGTTG
AGGCTCATGATGGACATGATGATGATGTGATTGATATTGAGGATGACCTTGACGATGTCATTGAAGAGGT
AGAAGACTCAAAACCAGATACCACTGCTCCTCCTTCATCTCCCAAGGTTACTTACAAAGCTCCAGTTCCA
ACAGGGGAAGTATATTTTGCTGATTCTTTTGACAGAGGAACTCTGTCAGGGTGGATTTTATCCAAAGCCA
AGAAAGACGATACCGATGATGAAATTGCCAAATATGATGGAAAGTGGGAGGTAGAGGAAATGAAGGAGTC
AAAGCTTCCAGGTGATAAAGGACTTGTGTTGATGTCTCGGGCCAAGCATCATGCCATCTCTGCTAAACTG
AACAAGCCCTTCCTGTTTGACACCAAGCCTCTCATTGTTCAGTATGAGGTTAATTTCCAAAATGGAATAG
AATGTGGTGGTGCCTATGTGAAACTGCTTTCTAAAACACCAGAACTCAACCTGGATCAGTTCCATGACAA
GACCCCTTATACGATTATGTTTGGTCCAGATAAATGTGGAGAGGACTATAAACTGCACTTCATCTTCCGA
CACAAAAACCCCAAAACGGGTATCTATGAAGAAAAACATGCTAAGAGGCCAGATGCAGATCTGAAGACCT
ATTTTACTGATAAGAAAACACATCTTTACACACTAATCTTGAATCCAGATAATAGTTTTGAAATACTGGT
TGACCAATCTGTGGTGAATAGTGGAAATCTGCTCAATGACATGACTCCTCCTGTAAATCCTTCACGTGAA
ATTGAGGACCCAGAAGACCGGAAGCCCGAGGATTGGGATGAAAGACCAAAAATCCCAGATCCAGAAGCTG
TCAAGCCAGATGACTGGGATGAAGATGCCCCTGCTAAGATTCCAGATGAAGAGGCCACAAAACCCGAAGG
CTGGTTAGATGATGAGCCTGAGTACGTACCTGATCCAGACGCAGAGAAACCTGAGGATTGGGATGAAGAC
ATGGATGGAGAATGGGAGGCTCCTCAGATTGCCAACCCTAGATGTGAGTCAGCTCCTGGATGTGGTGTCT
GGCAGCGACCTGTGATTGACAACCCCAATTATAAAGGCAAATGGAAGCCTCCTATGATTGACAATCCCAG
TTACCAGGGAATCTGGAAACCCAGGAAAATACCAAATCCAGATTTCTTTGAAGATCTGGAACCTTTCAGA
ATGACTCCTTTTAGTGCTATTGGTTTGGAGCTGTGGTCCATGACCTCTGACATTTTTTTTGACAACTTTA
TCATTTGTGCTGATCGAAGAATAGTTGATGATTGGGCCAATGATGGATGGGGCCTGAAGAAAGCTGCTGA
TGGGGCTGCTGAGCCAGGCGTTGTGGGGCAGATGAACGAGGCAGCTGAAGAGCGCCCGTGGCTGTGGGTA
GTCTATATTCTAACTGTAGCCCTTCCTGTGTTCCTGGTTATCCTCTTCTGCTGTTCTGGAAAGAAACAGA
CCAGTGGTATGGAGTATAAGAAAACTGATGCACCTCAACCGGATGTGAAGGAAGAGGAAGAAGAGAAGGA
AGAGGAAAAGGACAAGGGAGATGAGGAGGAGGAAGGAGAAGAGAAACTTGAAGAGAAACAGAAAAGTGAT
GCTGAAGAAGATGGTGGCACTGTCAGTCAAGAGGAGGAAGACAGAAAACCTAAAGCAGAGGAGGATGAAA
TTTTGAACAGATCACCAAGAAACAGAAAGCCACGAAGAGAGGGGGGTGCGTCAGGCGGCAGCGGATCTGG
ACCGGTCGCCACCATGGTGAGTGTGATTAAACCAGACATGAAGATCAAGCTGCGTATGGAAGGCGCTGTA
AATGGACACCCGTTCGCGATTGAAGGAGTTGGCCTTGGGAAGCCTTTCGAGGGAAAACAGAGTATGGACC
TTAAAGTCAAAGAAGGCGGACCTCTGCCTTTCGCCTATGACATCTTGACAACTGTGTTCTGTTACGGCAA
CAGGGTATTCGCCAAATACCCAGAAAATATAGTAGACTATTTCAAGCAGTCGTTTCCTGAGGGCTACTCT
TGGGAACGAAGCATGAATTACGAAGACGGGGGCATTTGTAACGCGACAAACGACATAACCCTGGATGGTG
ACTGTTATATCTATGAAATTCGATTTGATGGTGTGAACTTTCCTGCCAATGGTCCAGTTATGCAGAAGAG
GACTGTGAAATGGGAGCCATCCACTGAGAAATTGTATGTGCGTGATGGAGTGCTGAAGGGTGATGTTAAC
ATGGCTCTGTCGCTTGAAGGAGGTGGCCATTACCGATGTGACTTCAAAACTACTTATAAAGCTAAGAAGG
TTGTCCAGTTGCCAGACTATCACTTTGTGGACCACCACATTGAGATTAAAAGCCACGACAAAGATTACAG
TAATGTTAATCTGCATGAGCACGCCGAAGCGCATTCTGAGCTGCCGAGGCAGGCCAAGTAATGATAGGCG
GCCGCGACTCTAGATCATAATCAGCC
