>Addgene plasmid #57264 | Dronpa-Calnexin-N-14 | addgene partial sequence | sequence record 128605 | Dronpa-R 5'-TTCAATCGCGAACGGGTGTC-3'
ATGTCTGGTTTAATCACACTCACCATGGTGGCGACCGGTCCAGATCCGCTGCCGCCTGACGCACCCCCCT
CTCTTCGTGGCTTTCTGTTTCTTGGTGATCTGTTCAAAATTTCATCCTCCTCTGCTTTAGGTTTTCTGTC
TTCCTCCTCTTGACTGACAGTGCCACCATCTTCTTCAGCATCACTTTTCTGTTTCTCTTCAAGTTTCTCT
TCTCCTTCCTCCTCCTCATCTCCCTTGTCCTTTTCCTCTTCCTTCTCTTCTTCCTCTTCCTTCACATCCG
GTTGAGGTGCATCAGTTTTCTTATACTCCATACCACTGGTCTGTTTCTTTCCAGAACAGCAGAAGAGGAT
AACCAGGAACACAGGAAGGGCTACAGTTAGAATATAGACTACCCACAGCCACGGGCGCTCTTCAGCTGCC
TCGTTCATCTGCCCCACAACGCCTGGCTCAGCAGCCCCATCAGCAGCTTTCTTCAGGCCCCATCCATCAT
TGGCCCAATCATCAACTATTCTTCGATCAGCACAAATGATAAAGTTGTCAAAAAAAATGTCAGAGGTCAT
GGACCACAGCTCCAAACCAATAGCACTAAAAGGAGTCATTCTGAAAGGTTCCAGATCTTCAAAGAAATCT
GGATTTGGTATTTTCCTGGGTTTCCAGATTCCCTGGTAACTGGGATTGTCAATCATAGGAGGCTTCCATT
TGCCTTTATAATTGGGGTTGTCAATCACAGGTCGCTGCCAGACACCACATCCAGGAGCTGACTCACATCT
AGGGTTGGCAATCTGAGGAGCCTCCCATTCTCCATCCATGTCTTCATCC
